Addgene plasmid #205611: pcDNA3.1-TEK-V5/HIS
Purpose: Expression of human TEK receptor tyrosine kinase in mammalian cells
Depositing lab: Pavel Krejčí. Depositing organization: Masaryk University. Publication: One reporter for in-cell activity profiling of majority of protein kinase oncogenes. Gudernova I, Foldynova-Trantirkova S, Ghannamova BE, Fafilek B, Varecha M, Balek L, Hruba E, Jonatova L, Jelinkova I, Kunova Bosakova M, Trantirek L, Mayer J, Krejci P. Elife. 2017 Feb 15;6. pii: e21536. doi: 10.7554/eLife.21536. PubMed 28199182.
Backbone
  Vector backbone: pcDNA3.1-V5/His
  Backbone manufacturer: Invitrogen
  Vector type: Mammalian Expression
Growth in bacteria
  Bacterial resistance: Ampicillin, 100 μg/mL
  Growth temperature: 37°C
  Growth strain: DH5alpha
  Copy number: High Copy
Gene/Insert
  Gene/Insert name: TEK receptor tyrosine kinase
  Species: H. sapiens (human)
  Entrez Gene: TEK (a.k.a. CD202B, GLC3E, TIE-2, TIE2, VMCM, VMCM1)
  Promoter: CMV
  Tag / fusion protein: V5-His (C terminal on backbone)
  Cloning method: TOPO Cloning
Terms and licenses: Academic/Nonprofit Terms; Industry Terms: Not Available to Industry
How to cite: pcDNA3.1-TEK-V5/HIS was a gift from Pavel Krejčí (Addgene plasmid # 205611 ; http://n2t.net/addgene:205611 ; RRID:Addgene_205611)
