[The description below was written by a language model from this plasmid's Addgene catalogue record and pLannotate feature annotations shown in this document.]
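Description:
pcDNA3.1-TEK-V5/HIS is a mammalian expression plasmid of about 8.9 kb, built on the Invitrogen pcDNA3.1-V5/His backbone, into which the human TEK receptor tyrosine kinase (also known as TIE2 or CD202B) was inserted by TOPO cloning. In bacteria it is maintained at high copy from a ColE1/pUC-type origin and selected with ampicillin through the β-lactamase gene. An f1 origin is also present, which permits single-stranded DNA production. For mammalian cells, the backbone carries a neomycin phosphotransferase cassette driven by the SV40 enhancer/early promoter and terminated by an SV40 polyadenylation signal, which allows G418 selection of stable transfectants.

The payload is a single expression unit. The CMV immediate-early enhancer and promoter drive the TEK coding sequence, which continues into a backbone-encoded C-terminal V5 epitope tag and ends at the bovine growth hormone polyadenylation signal. The catalogue entry lists a V5-His tag, but the automated annotation marks only the V5 portion; the polyhistidine stretch is not separately called. A T7 promoter lies between the CMV promoter and the insert and can be used for in vitro transcription or as a sequencing primer site. Several small fragment annotations (lacI, ble, a truncated HIV-1 LTR, bom) are probably short similarity matches to backbone sequence rather than functional elements.

TEK encodes the cell-surface receptor for the angiopoietins, which regulates angiogenesis and endothelial cell behaviour. The stated purpose of the plasmid is to express this kinase in mammalian cells, and the V5 tag allows detection of the protein. The associated publication describes in-cell activity profiling of protein kinase oncogenes with a reporter.
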