Features (pLannotate 1.2.2; 21 found; start..end, strand, type, name):
    531..583     +  misc_feature   bom (fragment): basis of mobility region from pBR322
    642..746     +  promoter       AmpR promoter: bla
    747..1607    +  CDS            AmpR: β-lactamase; bla; confers resistance to ampicillin, carbenicillin, and related antibiotics
   1778..2366    +  rep_origin     ori: high-copy-number ColE1/pMB1/pBR322/pUC origin of replication
   2549..2641    +  CDS            lacI (fragment): lac repressor; lacI; The lac repressor binds to the lac operator to inhibit transcription in E. coli. This inhibition can be relieved by adding lactose or isopropyl-β-D-thiogalactopyranoside (IPTG).
   2654..2675    +  protein_bind   CAP binding site: CAP binding activates transcription in the presence of cAMP. E. coli catabolite activator protein
   2690..2720    +  promoter       lac promoter: promoter for the E. coli lac operon
   2728..2744    +  protein_bind   lac operator: The lac repressor binds to the lac operator to inhibit transcription in E. coli. This inhibition can be relieved by adding lactose or isopropyl-β-D-thiogalactopyranoside (IPTG). lac repressor encoded by lacI
   2817..2938    -  polyA_signal   SV40 poly(A) signal: SV40 polyadenylation signal
   2933..3091    -  CDS            ble (fragment): BLE_KLEPN - Experimental evidence at protein level: Swiss-Prot protein existence level 1. Binding protein with a strong affinity to the bleomycin family of antibiotics. Binds to CL990; an antimitotic-antibiotic compound. From Klebsiella pneumoniae.
   3117..3908    -  CDS            neo: KKA2_KLEPN - Also known as kan, nptII. Experimental evidence at protein level: Swiss-Prot protein existence level 1. Resistance to kanamycin, neomycin, paromomycin, ribostamycin, butirosin and gentamicin B. From Klebsiella pneumoniae.
   3975..4304    -  promoter       SV40 promoter: SV40 enhancer and early promoter
   4318..4746    -  rep_origin     f1 ori (sequence partly withheld): f1 bacteriophage origin of replication; arrow indicates direction of (+) strand synthesis
   4767..4788    -  promoter       SV40 promoter (fragment): SV40 enhancer and early promoter
   4792..5016    -  polyA_signal   bGH poly(A) signal: bovine growth hormone polyadenylation signal
   5072..5113    -  CDS            V5 tag: epitope tag from simian virus 5
   5189..8560    -  CDS            TEK (sequence partly withheld): TIE2_HUMAN - Also known as TIE2, VMCM, VMCM1. Experimental evidence at protein level: Swiss-Prot protein existence level 1. Tyrosine-protein kinase that acts as cell-surface receptor for ANGPT1, ANGPT2 and ANGPT4 and regulates angiogenesis, endothelial cell survival, proliferation, migration, adhesion and cell spreading, reorganization of the actin cytoskeleton, but also maintenance of vascular quiescence. Has anti-inflammatory effects by preventing the leakage of proinflammatory plasma proteins and leukocytes from blood vessels. Required for normal angiogenesis and heart development during em
   8618..8636    -  promoter       T7 promoter: promoter for bacteriophage T7 RNA polymerase
   8652..8685    -  LTR            5' LTR (truncated) (fragment): truncated 5' long terminal repeat (LTR) from HIV-1
   8681..8884    -  promoter       CMV promoter: human cytomegalovirus (CMV) immediate early promoter
   8885..376     -  enhancer       CMV enhancer (across the origin): human cytomegalovirus immediate early enhancer
>Addgene plasmid #205611 | pcDNA3.1-TEK-V5/HIS | addgene full sequence | sequence record 407170 | Addgene NGS Result
GTAATAGCGATGACTAATACGTAGATGTACTGCCAAGTAGGAAAGTCCCATAAGGTCATGTACTGGGCAT
AATGCCAGGCGGGCCATTTACCGTCATTGACGTCAATAGGGGGCGTACTTGGCATATGATACACTTGATG
TACTGCCAAGTGGGCAGTTTACCGTAAATACTCCACCCATTGACGTCAATGGAAAGTCCCTATTGGCGTT
ACTATGGGAACATACGTCATTATTGACGTCAATGGGCGGGGGTCGTTGGGCGGTCAGCCAGGCGGGCCAT
TTACCGTAAGTTATGTAACGCGGAACTCCATATATGGGCTATGAACTAATGACCCCGTAATTGATTACTA
TTAATAACTAGTCAATAATCAATGTCAACGCGTATATCTGGCCCGTACATCGCGAAGCAGCGCAAAACGC
CTAACCCTAAGCAGATTCTTCATGCAATTGTCGGTCAAGCCTTGCCTTGTTGTAGCTTAAATTTTGCTCG
CGCACTACTCAGCGACCTCCAACACACAAGCAGGGAGCAGATACTGGCTTAACTATGCGGCATCAGAGCA
GATTGTACTGAGAGTGCACCATAGGGGATCGGGAGATCTCCCGATCCGTCGACGTCAGGTGGCACTTTTC
GGGGAAATGTGCGCGGAACCCCTATTTGTTTATTTTTCTAAATACATTCAAATATGTATCCGCTCATGAG
ACAATAACCCTGATAAATGCTTCAATAATATTGAAAAAGGAAGAGTATGAGTATTCAACATTTCCGTGTC
GCCCTTATTCCCTTTTTTGCGGCATTTTGCCTTCCTGTTTTTGCTCACCCAGAAACGCTGGTGAAAGTAA
AAGATGCTGAAGATCAGTTGGGTGCACGAGTGGGTTACATCGAACTGGATCTCAACAGCGGTAAGATCCT
TGAGAGTTTTCGCCCCGAAGAACGTTTTCCAATGATGAGCACTTTTAAAGTTCTGCTATGTGGCGCGGTA
TTATCCCGTATTGACGCCGGGCAAGAGCAACTCGGTCGCCGCATACACTATTCTCAGAATGACTTGGTTG
AGTACTCACCAGTCACAGAAAAGCATCTTACGGATGGCATGACAGTAAGAGAATTATGCAGTGCTGCCAT
AACCATGAGTGATAACACTGCGGCCAACTTACTTCTGACAACGATCGGAGGACCGAAGGAGCTAACCGCT
TTTTTGCACAACATGGGGGATCATGTAACTCGCCTTGATCGTTGGGAACCGGAGCTGAATGAAGCCATAC
CAAACGACGAGCGTGACACCACGATGCCTGTAGCAATGGCAACAACGTTGCGCAAACTATTAACTGGCGA
ACTACTTACTCTAGCTTCCCGGCAACAATTAATAGACTGGATGGAGGCGGATAAAGTTGCAGGACCACTT
CTGCGCTCGGCCCTTCCGGCTGGCTGGTTTATTGCTGATAAATCTGGAGCCGGTGAGCGTGGGTCTCGCG
GTATCATTGCAGCACTGGGGCCAGATGGTAAGCCCTCCCGTATCGTAGTTATCTACACGACGGGGAGTCA
GGCAACTATGGATGAACGAAATAGACAGATCGCTGAGATAGGTGCCTCACTGATTAAGCATTGGTAACTG
TCAGACCAAGTTTACTCATATATACTTTAGATTGATTTAAAACTTCATTTTTAATTTAAAAGGATCTAGG
TGAAGATCCTTTTTGATAATCTCATGACCAAAATCCCTTAACGTGAGTTTTCGTTCCACTGAGCGTCAGA
CCCCGTAGAAAAGATCAAAGGATCTTCTTGAGATCCTTTTTTTCTGCGCGTAATCTGCTGCTTGCAAACA
AAAAAACCACCGCTACCAGCGGTGGTTTGTTTGCCGGATCAAGAGCTACCAACTCTTTTTCCGAAGGTAA
CTGGCTTCAGCAGAGCGCAGATACCAAATACTGTTCTTCTAGTGTAGCCGTAGTTAGGCCACCACTTCAA
GAACTCTGTAGCACCGCCTACATACCTCGCTCTGCTAATCCTGTTACCAGTGGCTGCTGCCAGTGGCGAT
AAGTCGTGTCTTACCGGGTTGGACTCAAGACGATAGTTACCGGATAAGGCGCAGCGGTCGGGCTGAACGG
GGGGTTCGTGCACACAGCCCAGCTTGGAGCGAACGACCTACACCGAACTGAGATACCTACAGCGTGAGCT
ATGAGAAAGCGCCACGCTTCCCGAAGGGAGAAAGGCGGACAGGTATCCGGTAAGCGGCAGGGTCGGAACA
GGAGAGCGCACGAGGGAGCTTCCAGGGGGAAACGCCTGGTATCTTTATAGTCCTGTCGGGTTTCGCCACC
TCTGACTTGAGCGTCGATTTTTGTGATGCTCGTCAGGGGGGCGGAGCCTATGGAAAAACGCCAGCAACGC
GGCCTTTTTACGGTTCCTGGCCTTTTGCTGGCCTTTTGCTCACATGTTCTTTCCTGCGTTATCCCCTGAT
TCTGTGGATAACCGTATTACCGCCTTTGAGTGAGCTGATACCGCTCGCCGCAGCCGAACGACCGAGCGCA
GCGAGTCAGTGAGCGAGGAAGCGGAAGAGCGCCCAATACGCAAACCGCCTCTCCCCGCGCGTTGGCCGAT
TCATTAATGCAGCTGGCACGACAGGTTTCCCGACTGGAAAGCGGGCAGTGAGCGCAACGCAATTAATGTG
AGTTAGCTCACTCATTAGGCACCCCAGGCTTTACACTTTATGCTTCCGGCTCGTATGTTGTGTGGAATTG
TGAGCGGATAACAATTTCACACAGGAAACAGCTATGACCATGATTACGCCAAGCTCTAGCTAGAGGTCGA
CGGTATACAGACATGATAAGATACATTGATGAGTTTGGACAAACCACAACTAGAATGCAGTGAAAAAAAT
GCTTTATTTGTGAAATTTGTGATGCTATTGCTTTATTTGTAACCATTATAAGCTGCAATAAACAAGTTGG
GGTGGGCGAAGAACTCCAGCATGAGATCCCCGCGCTGGAGGATCATCCAGCCGGCGTCCCGGAAAACGAT
TCCGAAGCCCAACCTTTCATAGAAGGCGGCGGTGGAATCGAAATCTCGTGATGGCAGGTTGGGCGTCGCT
TGGTCGGTCATTTCGCGAACCCCAGAGTCCCGCTCAGAAGAACTCGTCAAGAAGGCGATAGAAGGCGATG
CGCTGCGAATCGGGAGCGGCGATACCGTAAAGCACGAGGAAGCGGTCAGCCCATTCGCCGCCAAGCTCTT
CAGCAATATCACGGGTAGCCAACGCTATGTCCTGATAGCGGTCCGCCACACCCAGCCGGCCACAGTCGAT
GAATCCAGAAAAGCGGCCATTTTCCACCATGATATTCGGCAAGCAGGCATCGCCATGGGTCACGACGAGA
TCCTCGCCGTCGGGCATGCGCGCCTTGAGCCTGGCGAACAGTTCGGCTGGCGCGAGCCCCTGATGCTCTT
CGTCCAGATCATCCTGATCGACAAGACCGGCTTCCATCCGAGTACGTGCTCGCTCGATGCGATGTTTCGC
TTGGTGGTCGAATGGGCAGGTAGCCGGATCAAGCGTATGCAGCCGCCGCATTGCATCAGCCATGATGGAT
ACTTTCTCGGCAGGAGCAAGGTGAGATGACAGGAGATCCTGCCCCGGCACTTCGCCCAATAGCAGCCAGT
CCCTTCCCGCTTCAGTGACAACGTCGAGCACAGCTGCGCAAGGAACGCCCGTCGTGGCCAGCCACGATAG
CCGCGCTGCCTCGTCCTGCAGTTCATTCAGGGCACCGGACAGGTCGGTCTTGACAAAAAGAACCGGGCGC
CCCTGCGCTGACAGCCGGAACACGGCGGCATCAGAGCAGCCGATTGTCTGTTGTGCCCAGTCATAGCCGA
ATAGCCTCTCCACCCAAGCGGCCGGAGAACCTGCGTGCAATCCATCTTGTTCAATCATGCGAAACGATCC
TCATCCTGTCTCTTGATCAGATCCGAAAATGGATATACAAGCTCCCGGGAGCTTTTTGCAAAAGCCTAGG
CCTCCAAAAAAGCCTCCTCACTACTTCTGGAATAGCTCAGAGGCAGAGGCGGCCTCGGCCTCTGCATAAA
TAAAAAAAATTAGTCAGCCATGGGGCGGAGAATGGGCGGAACTGGGCGGAGTTAGGGGCGGGATGGGCGG
AGTTAGGGGCGGGACTATGGTTGCTGACTAATTGAGATGCATGCTTTGCATACTTCTGCCTGCTGGGGAG
CCTGGGGACTTTCCACACCTGGTTGCTGACTAATTGAGATGCATGCTTTGCATACTTCTGCCTGCTGGGG
AGCCTGGGGACTTTCCACACCCTAACTGACACACATTCCACAGAATTAATTCGCGTTAAATTTTTGTTAA
ATCAGCTCATTTTTTAACCAATAGGCCGAAATCGGCAAAATCCCTTATAAATCAAAAGAATAGACCGAGA
TAGGGT
[37 nt withheld, positions 4417-4453]
AAAGAACGTGGACTCCAACGTCAAAGG
[49 nt withheld, positions 4481-4529]
T
[91 nt withheld, positions 4531-4621]
G
[124 nt withheld, positions 4623-4746]
GGGGATACCCCCTAGAGCCCCAGCTGGTTCTTTCCGCCTCAGAAGCCATAGAGCCCACCGCATCCCCAGC
ATGCCTGCTATTGTCTTCCCAATCCTCCCCCTTGCTGTCCTGCCCCACCCCACCCCCCAGAATAGAATGA
CACCTACTCAGACAATGCGATGCAATTTCCTCATTTTATTAGGAAAGGACAGTGGGAGTGGCACCTTCCA
GGGTCAAGGAAGGCACGGGGGAGGGGCAAACAACAGATGGCTGGCAACTAGAAGGCACAGTCGAGGCTGA
TCAGCGGGTTTAAACTCAATGGTGATGGTGATGATGACCGGTACGCGTAGAATCGAGACCGAGGAGAGGG
TTAGGGATAGGCTTACCTTCGAACCGCGGGCCCTCTAGACTCGAGCGGCCGCCACTGTGCTGGATATCTG
CAGAATTGTCTTGACCCTTCTTGGCCGCTTCTTCAGCAGAACAGTCAATTCCTGCATAAGTAAACTTCTC
ATAAAGCGTGGTATTCACGTAGGTCTTTCGCTCCTCTAACATTCTGTTTAAGGACACCAATATCTGGGCA
AATGATGGCCTCTCATAAGGCTTCTCCCGCCAGCATTGTCTCATTAGATCATACACCTCATCATCACAGT
TCAGGGGCTTCTCCAGTCTGTAGCCCTGGGGCAGCTTCTCGTAGAGTTCTGCACAAGTCATCCCGCAGTA
GGGTGTGCCTCCTAAGCTAACAATCTCCCATAGTAACACACCATAGGACCATACATCACTGTTGGTTGTG
TACACACTGTAATTCAGTGACTCGATGGCCATCCAGCGCACTGGGAGCCTTCCCATTGTCTTTTTCACAT
ACACCTCTTGACCTCGGGACAATCCAAAATCTGCTATTTTTGCCACATAGTTTTCACCAACTAAAATGTT
TCTGGCAGCCAGATCCCTGTGGATAAACTGTTTTTGGCTCAAGTAGTCCATGCCCCGGGCCACGTCGGCA
GCGAAGTGAAGGAGCTGCTGGGAGGACAGTGTGGACGCGGTGCTATTGGCAATGGCAAATGCTGGGTCCG
TCTCCAGCACACGGCTCTTGCGAAGGAAGTCCAGAAGGTTTCCATGGGGCGCGTACTCAATGGCCAGGTA
CAAGTAGCCTCGATGTTCACATGCTCCTAAGAGATTGATGATGTTTGGATGGTGTCCAAGTTTACAAAGA
ACTTCCAGTTCTCCTGCAAAGTCCCTGTGATCATCTTTGGAGGCATATTCTTTCATTCTTTTGATGGCAG
CATCCATCCGTAACCCATCCTTCTTGATGCGCGCCTTAAGAACTTGGCCAAAATTGCCCTCCCCAATCAC
ATCTTGAAATTTGATGTCATTCCAGTCAAGCACTGGATAAATTGTAGGATCTGGGTTGTTTTTGACCTTC
CTGTTTAGGGCCAGAGTCCCTGAGTTGAACTGCACAGCTGGTTCTTCCCTCACGTTTTGGAAGGCTTGGG
CCATTCTCCTTTGCACATTTGCTCTCTTCAATTGCAATATGATCAGAAAGGCCAACAGCACAGTCAGGCA
GGTCATTCCAGCAGAGCCAAGGATGGCTATAAGCAGCATCTTCCCCCCTCCGAGGTCCGCTGGTGCTTGA
GATTCTGGGAGGGTCACCAGTTCATGAGAAAAGGCTGGGTTGCTTGACCCTATGTTGTTCTCTGCAAAAA
TGTCCACCTGGTATGCTGTTTCAGGCTCTAGGCCCTTGAGCTGATACTGAGTGATGGTGGCATTCTTTAT
CTTCACATCAACGTGCTGGTCTTCATTCTTGCCTTGAACCTTGTAACGGATAGTAATAGAAGAAATAGAA
TAGCCATCCAATATTGTCCAAGAAATCACAGCCGAGGAGTGTGTAATGTTGGAAATCTTGATGTTTTCTG
GTTGAGGAGGAAGAATGTCACTAAGGGTCCAAGCAGTGAGATCTTCACTCCATTCCCCCTGGGCCTTGGT
GTTGACTCTAGCTCGGACCACGTACTGCTCCCTGGGATGTAAGTTGTTAAGTAGCACCGAAGTCAAGTTG
CCTGGAACTTTAATATTCTGCTGATCACTTTTTTGCACAGACCTTCTCTCCACTTCAACATAAAAGTCAT
CTTCCGAGCTTGGAAATATTGGTTGCCAGGTCAAATTTAGAGTGGTCTGACTTTTAGGCAGGAGATTTAG
ACCTCTTGGAGGAGGGAGTCCGATAGAAGCTGTTGTGAAGCGTCTCACAGGTCCAGGATGCCCTTCCCCA
CCCTCTCCACGACGGACCAGTTGCACACAGAGTTCATATTCTGTCCGAGGTTCCAAATAGTTGAGTGTAA
CAATCTCATTTGTCACTTGAATATGTTGCCAAGCCTCATAGTGATTAACGGGTTTGTATAGAAGCTTCTT
GGATTTGATTGGTCCATCCCCAAAGTAAGGCTCAGAGCTGATGTTGATGACAGCAAAGTTATGTCCAGTG
TCAATCAC
[1290 nt withheld, positions 7205-8494]
ACCTTCCACAGTTCCAGAAAGGAGCAAGCTGACTCCACAGAGAACTAAGCTGGCTAAAGAGTCCATGGTG
AAGGGTACTGGATCCGAGCTCGGTACCAAGCTTAACTAGCCAGCTTGGGTCTCCCTATAGTGAGTCGTAT
TAATTTCGATAAGCCAGTAAGCAGTGGGTTCTCTAGTTAGCCAGAGAGCTCTGCTTATATAGACCTCCCA
CCGTACACGCCTACCGCCCATTTGCGTCAATGGGGCGGAGTTGTTACGACATTTTGGAAAGTCCCGTTGA
TTTTGGTGCCAAAACAAACTCCCATTGACGTCAATGGGGTGGAGACTTGGAAATCCCCGTGAGTCAAACC
GCTATCCACGCCCATTGATGTACTGCCAAAACCGCATCACCATG
